Addgene plasmid #144613: TFORF3137
Purpose: Lentiviral vector for overexpressing transcription factor ORFs with unique 24-bp barcodes. Barcodes facilitate identification of transcription factors in pooled screens.
Depositing lab: Feng Zhang. Depositing organization: Broad Institute. Publication: A transcription factor atlas of directed differentiation. Joung J, Ma S, Tay T, Geiger-Schuller KR, Kirchgatterer PC, Verdine VK, Guo B, Arias-Garcia MA, Allen WE, Singh A, Kuksenko O, Abudayyeh OO, Gootenberg JS, Fu Z, Macrae RK, Buenrostro JD, Regev A, Zhang F. Cell. 2023 Jan 5;186(1):209-229.e26. doi: 10.1016/j.cell.2022.11.026. PubMed 36608654.
Backbone
  Vector backbone: pLX_TRC317
  Backbone manufacturer: Broad Institute Genetic Perturbation Platform
  Backbone size w/o insert (bp): 8264
  Vector type: Mammalian Expression, Lentiviral
  Selectable markers: Puromycin
Growth in bacteria
  Bacterial resistance: Ampicillin, 100 μg/mL
  Growth temperature: 37°C
  Growth strain: NEB Stable
  Copy number: High Copy
Gene/Insert
  Gene/Insert name: HEY1
  Species: H. sapiens (human)
  Insert size (bp): 1136
  Entrez Gene: HEY1 (a.k.a. BHLHb31, CHF2, HERP2, HESR1, HRT-1, NERP2, OAF1, hHRT1)
  Promoter: EF1a
  Cloning method: Gateway Cloning
  Sequencing primers: 5′ GGGTGGAGACTGAAGTTAGGCCAG; 3′ CACATAGCGTAAAAGGAGCAACATAG
Resource information
  A portion of this plasmid was derived from a plasmid made by: Broad Institute Genetic Perturbation Platform
Terms and licenses: Academic/Nonprofit Terms; Industry Terms: Not Available to Industry
Depositor comments: NM_001040708.1 Please test multiple small colonies in case of plasmid recombination. To make this collection available in a timely manner, a portion of this collection was not fully sequenced by Addgene. If an Addgene verified full plasmid sequence is not available, please contact us prior to placing an order to request the full sequence.
How to cite: TFORF3137 was a gift from Feng Zhang (Addgene plasmid # 144613 ; http://n2t.net/addgene:144613 ; RRID:Addgene_144613)
