[The description below was written by a language model from this plasmid's Addgene catalogue record and pLannotate feature annotations shown in this document.]
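Description:
TFORF3137 is a third-generation-style, self-inactivating HIV-1 lentiviral expression plasmid built on the pLX_TRC317 backbone, carrying the human transcription factor HEY1 as an overexpression ORF. It belongs to a barcoded transcription factor ORF collection in which each clone carries a unique 24-bp barcode so that individual factors can be identified by sequencing in pooled screens. The barcode is not annotated in the feature table, so its exact position is not stated. In bacteria the plasmid is maintained through a high-copy ColE1/pUC-type origin and an ampicillin resistance gene. An f1 origin and lac/T7/T3 remnants from the parental cloning vector are also present. The depositor notes that the plasmid can recombine.

The viral genome is transcribed from an RSV promoter fused to a truncated 5' LTR, followed by the Ψ packaging signal with a gag fragment and the RRE for Rev-dependent export. It ends in a ΔU3 3' LTR, which inactivates the LTR promoter after integration. Within this unit, an SV40 early promoter drives puromycin N-acetyltransferase for selection of transduced mammalian cells, and a cPPT/CTS element aids nuclear import. The EF-1α promoter then drives HEY1, which was introduced by Gateway recombination and is therefore flanked by attB1 and attB2 sites. A V5 epitope sequence lies just downstream of attB2, although the record does not say whether the ORF reads through into it. A WPRE downstream enhances transcript expression. HEY1 encodes a bHLH transcriptional repressor acting downstream of Notch signalling. The construct is intended for lentiviral overexpression, for example in directed-differentiation screens.
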