Features (pLannotate 1.2.2; 34 found; start..end, strand, type, name):
      1..1179    +  promoter       EF-1α promoter: strong constitutive promoter for human elongation factor EF-1α
   1200..1220    +  protein_bind   attB1: mutant version of attB; core recombination site for the Gateway® BP reaction BP Clonase™
   1226..2149    +  CDS            HEY1: HEY1_HUMAN - Also known as BHLHB31, CHF2, HERP2, HESR1, HRT1. Experimental evidence at protein level: Swiss-Prot protein existence level 1. Transcriptional repressor which binds preferentially to the canonical E box sequence 5'-CACGTG-3' (PubMed:11095750). Downstream effector of Notch signaling required for cardiovascular development. Specifically required for the Notch-induced endocardial epithelial to mesenchymal transition, which is itself criticial for cardiac valve and septum development. May be required in conjunction with HEY2 to specify arterial cell fate or identity. Promotes maintena
   2154..2178    -  protein_bind   attB2: mutant version of attB; recombination site for the Gateway® BP reaction BP Clonase™
   2186..2227    +  CDS            V5 tag: epitope tag from simian virus 5
   2243..2296    +  promoter       U6 promoter (fragment): RNA polymerase III promoter for human U6 snRNA
   2338..2926    +  misc_feature   WPRE: woodchuck hepatitis virus posttranscriptional regulatory element
   2977..2996    +  misc_feature   cPPT/CTS (fragment): central polypurine tract and central termination sequence of HIV-1
   2998..3231    +  LTR            3' LTR (ΔU3): self-inactivating 3' long terminal repeat (LTR) from HIV-1
   3309..3430    +  polyA_signal   SV40 poly(A) signal: SV40 polyadenylation signal
   3470..3605    +  rep_origin     SV40 ori: SV40 origin of replication
   3626..3644    -  promoter       T7 promoter: promoter for bacteriophage T7 RNA polymerase
   3652..3807    +  CDS            lacZα (fragment): LacZα fragment of β-galactosidase; lacZ fragment
   3812..4240    +  rep_origin     f1 ori (sequence partly withheld): f1 bacteriophage origin of replication; arrow indicates direction of (+) strand synthesis
   4293..4397    +  promoter       AmpR promoter: bla
   4398..5258    +  CDS            AmpR: β-lactamase; bla; confers resistance to ampicillin, carbenicillin, and related antibiotics
   5429..6017    +  rep_origin     ori: high-copy-number ColE1/pMB1/pBR322/pUC origin of replication
   6200..6292    +  CDS            lacI (fragment): lac repressor; lacI; The lac repressor binds to the lac operator to inhibit transcription in E. coli. This inhibition can be relieved by adding lactose or isopropyl-β-D-thiogalactopyranoside (IPTG).
   6305..6326    +  protein_bind   CAP binding site: CAP binding activates transcription in the presence of cAMP. E. coli catabolite activator protein
   6341..6371    +  promoter       lac promoter: promoter for the E. coli lac operon
   6379..6395    +  protein_bind   lac operator: The lac repressor binds to the lac operator to inhibit transcription in E. coli. This inhibition can be relieved by adding lactose or isopropyl-β-D-thiogalactopyranoside (IPTG). lac repressor encoded by lacI
   6440..6458    +  promoter       T3 promoter: promoter for bacteriophage T3 RNA polymerase
   6486..6712    +  promoter       RSV promoter: Rous sarcoma virus enhancer/promoter
   6713..6893    +  LTR            5' LTR (truncated): truncated 5' long terminal repeat (LTR) from HIV-1
   6940..7065    +  misc_feature   HIV-1 Ψ: packaging signal of human immunodeficiency virus type 1
   7049..7412    +  CDS            HIV-1 gag (fragment): gag protein from human immunodeficiency virus 1; gag
   7558..7791    +  misc_feature   RRE: The Rev response element (RRE) of HIV-1 allows for Rev-dependent mRNA export from the nucleus to the cytoplasm.
   8168..8194    +  CDS            Rev (fragment): human immunodeficiency virus 1 (HIV-1) Rev protein; rev; enhances nuclear export of unspliced and incompletely spliced viral mRNAs
   8201..8224    +  promoter       SV40 promoter (fragment): SV40 early promoter
   8225..8296    +  promoter       SV40 promoter (fragment): SV40 enhancer and early promoter
   8320..8455    +  rep_origin     SV40 ori: SV40 origin of replication
   8501..9097    +  CDS            PuroR (fragment): puromycin N-acetyltransferase; pac from Streptomyces; confers resistance to puromycin
   9146..9263    +  misc_feature   cPPT/CTS: central polypurine tract and central termination sequence of HIV-1
   9328..9394    +  CDS            small t antigen (fragment): SV40 (simian virus 40) small t antigen
>Addgene plasmid #144613 | TFORF3137 | addgene full sequence | sequence record 346804 | Addgene NGS Result
GGCTCCGGTGCCCGTCAGTGGGCAGAGCGCACATCGCCCACAGTCCCCGAGAAGTTGGGGGGAGGGGTCG
GCAATTGAACCGGTGCCTAGAGAAGGTGGCGCGGGGTAAACTGGGAAAGTGATGTCGTGTACTGGCTCCG
CCTTTTTCCCGAGGGTGGGGGAGAACCGTATATAAGTGCAGTAGTCGCCGTGAACGTTCTTTTTCGCAAC
GGGTTTGCCGCCAGAACACAGGTAAGTGCCGTGTGTGGTTCCCGCGGGCCTGGCCTCTTTACGGGTTATG
GCCCTTGCGTGCCTTGAATTACTTCCACCTGGCTGCAGTACGTGATTCTTGATCCCGAGCTTCGGGTTGG
AAGTGGGTGGGAGAGTTCGAGGCCTTGCGCTTAAGGAGCCCCTTCGCCTCGTGCTTGAGTTGAGGCCTGG
CCTGGGCGCTGGGGCCGCCGCGTGCGAATCTGGTGGCACCTTCGCGCCTGTCTCGCTGCTTTCGATAAGT
CTCTAGCCATTTAAAATTTTTGATGACCTGCTGCGACGCTTTTTTTCTGGCAAGATAGTCTTGTAAATGC
GGGCCAAGATCTGCACACTGGTATTTCGGTTTTTGGGGCCGCGGGCGGCGACGGGGCCCGTGCGTCCCAG
CGCACATGTTCGGCGAGGCGGGGCCTGCGAGCGCGGCCACCGAGAATCGGACGGGGGTAGTCTCAAGCTG
GCCGGCCTGCTCTGGTGCCTGGCCTCGCGCCGCCGTGTATCGCCCCGCCCTGGGCGGCAAGGCTGGCCCG
GTCGGCACCAGTTGCGTGAGCGGAAAGATGGCCGCTTCCCGGCCCTGCTGCAGGGAGCTCAAAATGGAGG
ACGCGGCGCTCGGGAGAGCGGGCGGGTGAGTCACCCACACAAAGGAAAAGGGCCTTTCCGTCCTCAGCCG
TCGCTTCATGTGACTCCACGGAGTACCGGGCGCCGTCCAGGCACCTCGATTAGTTCTCGAGCTTTTGGAG
TACGTCGTCTTTAGGTTGGGGGGAGGGGTTTTATGCGATGGAGTTTCCCCACACTGAGTGGGTGGAGACT
GAAGTTAGGCCAGCTTGGCACTTGATGTAATTCTCCTTGGAATTTGCCCTTTTTGAGTTTGGATCTTGGT
TCATTCTCAAGCCTCAGACAGTGGTTCAAAGTTTTTTTCTTCCATTTCAGGTGTCGTGAGGCTAGCATCG
ATTGATCAACAAGTTTGTACAAAAAAGCAGGCACCATGAAGCGAGCTCACCCCGAGTACAGCTCCTCGGA
CAGCGAGCTGGACGAGACCATCGAGGTGGAGAAGGAGAGTGCGGACGAGAATGGAAACTTGAGTTCGGCT
CTAGGTTCCATGTCCCCAACTACATCTTCCCAGATTTTGGCCAGAAAAAGACGGAGAGGAATAATTGAGA
AGCGCCGACGAGACCGGATCAATAACAGTTTGTCTGAGCTGAGAAGGCTGGTACCCAGTGCTTTTGAGAA
GCAGGTAATGGAGCAAGGATCTGCTAAGCTAGAAAAAGCCGAGATCCTGCAGATGACCGTGGATCACCTG
AAAATGCTGCATACGGCAGGAGGGAAAGGTTACTTTGACGCGCACGCCCTTGCTATGGACTATCGGAGTT
TGGGATTTCGGGAATGCCTGGCAGAAGTTGCGCGTTATCTGAGCATCATTGAAGGACTAGATGCCTCTGA
CCCGCTTCGAGTTCGACTGGTTTCGCATCTCAACAACTACGCTTCCCAGCGGGAAGCCGCGAGCGGCGCC
CACGCGGGCCTCGGACACATTCCCTGGGGGACCGTCTTCGGACATCACCCGCACATCGCGCACCCGCTGT
TGCTGCCCCAGAACGGCCACGGGAACGCGGGCACCACGGCCTCACCCACGGAACCGCACCACCAGGGCAG
GCTGGGCTCGGCACATCCGGAGGCGCCTGCTTTGCGAGCGCCCCCTAGCGGCAGCCTCGGACCGGTGCTC
CCTGTGGTCACCTCCGCCTCCAAACTGTCGCCGCCTCTGCTCTCCTCAGTGGCCTCCCTGTCGGCCTTCC
CCTTCTCTTTCGGCTCCTTCCACTTACTGTCTCCCAATGCACTGAGCCCTTCAGCACCCACGCAGGCTGC
AAACCTTGGCAAGCCCTATAGACCTTGGGGGACGGAGATCGGAGCTTTTTAAGACCCAGCTTTCTTGTAC
AAAGTGGTTGATATCGGTAAGCCTATCCCTAACCCTCTCCTCGGTCTCGATTCTACGTAGTAATGAACTA
GTCCGTAACTTGAAAGTATTTCGATTTCTTGGCTTTATATATCTTGTGGAAAGGACGACCATCTACGCCT
GCCGGGCGGGCGACGCGTTAAGTCGACAATCAACCTCTGGATTACAAAATTTGTGAAAGATTGACTGGTA
TTCTTAACTATGTTGCTCCTTTTACGCTATGTGGATACGCTGCTTTAATGCCTTTGTATCATGCTATTGC
TTCCCGTATGGCTTTCATTTTCTCCTCCTTGTATAAATCCTGGTTGCTGTCTCTTTATGAGGAGTTGTGG
CCCGTTGTCAGGCAACGTGGCGTGGTGTGCACTGTGTTTGCTGACGCAACCCCCACTGGTTGGGGCATTG
CCACCACCTGTCAGCTCCTTTCCGGGACTTTCGCTTTCCCCCTCCCTATTGCCACGGCGGAACTCATCGC
CGCCTGCCTTGCCCGCTGCTGGACAGGGGCTCGGCTGTTGGGCACTGACAATTCCGTGGTGTTGTCGGGG
AAATCATCGTCCTTTCCTTGGCTGCTCGCCTGTGTTGCCACCTGGATTCTGCGCGGGACGTCCTTCTGCT
ACGTCCCTTCGGCCCTCAATCCAGCGGACCTTCCTTCCCGCGGCCTGCTGCCGGCTCTGCGGCCTCTTCC
GCGTCTTCGCCTTCGCCCTCAGACGAGTCGGATCTCCCTTTGGGCCGCCTCCCCGCGTCGACTTTAAGAC
CAATGACTTACAAGGCAGCTGTAGATCTTAGCCACTTTTTAAAAGAAAAGGGGGGACTGGAAGGGCTAAT
TCACTCCCAACGAAGACAAGATCTGCTTTTTGCTTGTACTGGGTCTCTCTGGTTAGACCAGATCTGAGCC
TGGGAGCTCTCTGGCTAACTAGGGAACCCACTGCTTAAGCCTCAATAAAGCTTGCCTTGAGTGCTTCAAG
TAGTGTGTGCCCGTCTGTTGTGTGACTCTGGTAACTAGAGATCCCTCAGACCCTTTTAGTCAGTGTGGAA
AATCTCTAGCAGTACGTATAGTAGTTCATGTCATCTTATTATTCAGTATTTATAACTTGCAAAGAAATGA
ATATCAGAGAGTGAGAGGAACTTGTTTATTGCAGCTTATAATGGTTACAAATAAAGCAATAGCATCACAA
ATTTCACAAATAAAGCATTTTTTTCACTGCATTCTAGTTGTGGTTTGTCCAAACTCATCAATGTATCTTA
TCATGTCTGGCTCTAGCTATCCCGCCCCTAACTCCGCCCATCCCGCCCCTAACTCCGCCCAGTTCCGCCC
ATTCTCCGCCCCATGGCTGACTAATTTTTTTTATTTATGCAGAGGCCGAGGCCGCCTCGGCCTCTGAGCT
ATTCCAGAAGTAGTGAGGAGGCTTTTTTGGAGGCCTAGGGACGTACCCAATTCGCCCTATAGTGAGTCGT
ATTACGCGCGCTCACTGGCCGTCGTTTTACAACGTCGTGACTGGGAAAACCCTGGCGTTACCCAACTTAA
TCGCCTTGCAGCACATCCCCCTTTCGCCAGCTGGCGTAATAGCGAAGAGGCCCGCACCGATCGCCCTTCC
CAACAGTTGCGCAGCCTGAATGGCGAATGGG
[124 nt withheld, positions 3812-3935]
C
[91 nt withheld, positions 3937-4027]
A
[49 nt withheld, positions 4029-4077]
CCTTTGACGTTGGAGTCCACGTTCTTT
[37 nt withheld, positions 4105-4141]
ACCCTATCTCGGTCTATTCTTTTGATTTATAAGGGATTTTGCCGATTTCGGCCTATTGGTTAAAAAATGA
GCTGATTTAACAAAAATTTAACGCGAATTTTAACAAAATATTAACGCTTACAATTTAGGTGGCACTTTTC
GGGGAAATGTGCGCGGAACCCCTATTTGTTTATTTTTCTAAATACATTCAAATATGTATCCGCTCATGAG
ACAATAACCCTGATAAATGCTTCAATAATATTGAAAAAGGAAGAGTATGAGTATTCAACATTTCCGTGTC
GCCCTTATTCCCTTTTTTGCGGCATTTTGCCTTCCTGTTTTTGCTCACCCAGAAACGCTGGTGAAAGTAA
AAGATGCTGAAGATCAGTTGGGTGCACGAGTGGGTTACATCGAACTGGATCTCAACAGCGGTAAGATCCT
TGAGAGTTTTCGCCCCGAAGAACGTTTTCCAATGATGAGCACTTTTAAAGTTCTGCTATGTGGCGCGGTA
TTATCCCGTATTGACGCCGGGCAAGAGCAACTCGGTCGCCGCATACACTATTCTCAGAATGACTTGGTTG
AGTACTCACCAGTCACAGAAAAGCATCTTACGGATGGCATGACAGTAAGAGAATTATGCAGTGCTGCCAT
AACCATGAGTGATAACACTGCGGCCAACTTACTTCTGACAACGATCGGAGGACCGAAGGAGCTAACCGCT
TTTTTGCACAACATGGGGGATCATGTAACTCGCCTTGATCGTTGGGAACCGGAGCTGAATGAAGCCATAC
CAAACGACGAGCGTGACACCACGATGCCTGTAGCAATGGCAACAACGTTGCGCAAACTATTAACTGGCGA
ACTACTTACTCTAGCTTCCCGGCAACAATTAATAGACTGGATGGAGGCGGATAAAGTTGCAGGACCACTT
CTGCGCTCGGCCCTTCCGGCTGGCTGGTTTATTGCTGATAAATCTGGAGCCGGTGAGCGTGGGTCTCGCG
GTATCATTGCAGCACTGGGGCCAGATGGTAAGCCCTCCCGTATCGTAGTTATCTACACGACGGGGAGTCA
GGCAACTATGGATGAACGAAATAGACAGATCGCTGAGATAGGTGCCTCACTGATTAAGCATTGGTAACTG
TCAGACCAAGTTTACTCATATATACTTTAGATTGATTTAAAACTTCATTTTTAATTTAAAAGGATCTAGG
TGAAGATCCTTTTTGATAATCTCATGACCAAAATCCCTTAACGTGAGTTTTCGTTCCACTGAGCGTCAGA
CCCCGTAGAAAAGATCAAAGGATCTTCTTGAGATCCTTTTTTTCTGCGCGTAATCTGCTGCTTGCAAACA
AAAAAACCACCGCTACCAGCGGTGGTTTGTTTGCCGGATCAAGAGCTACCAACTCTTTTTCCGAAGGTAA
CTGGCTTCAGCAGAGCGCAGATACCAAATACTGTTCTTCTAGTGTAGCCGTAGTTAGGCCACCACTTCAA
GAACTCTGTAGCACCGCCTACATACCTCGCTCTGCTAATCCTGTTACCAGTGGCTGCTGCCAGTGGCGAT
AAGTCGTGTCTTACCGGGTTGGACTCAAGACGATAGTTACCGGATAAGGCGCAGCGGTCGGGCTGAACGG
GGGGTTCGTGCACACAGCCCAGCTTGGAGCGAACGACCTACACCGAACTGAGATACCTACAGCGTGAGCT
ATGAGAAAGCGCCACGCTTCCCGAAGGGAGAAAGGCGGACAGGTATCCGGTAAGCGGCAGGGTCGGAACA
GGAGAGCGCACGAGGGAGCTTCCAGGGGGAAACGCCTGGTATCTTTATAGTCCTGTCGGGTTTCGCCACC
TCTGACTTGAGCGTCGATTTTTGTGATGCTCGTCAGGGGGGCGGAGCCTATGGAAAAACGCCAGCAACGC
GGCCTTTTTACGGTTCCTGGCCTTTTGCTGGCCTTTTGCTCACATGTTCTTTCCTGCGTTATCCCCTGAT
TCTGTGGATAACCGTATTACCGCCTTTGAGTGAGCTGATACCGCTCGCCGCAGCCGAACGACCGAGCGCA
GCGAGTCAGTGAGCGAGGAAGCGGAAGAGCGCCCAATACGCAAACCGCCTCTCCCCGCGCGTTGGCCGAT
TCATTAATGCAGCTGGCACGACAGGTTTCCCGACTGGAAAGCGGGCAGTGAGCGCAACGCAATTAATGTG
AGTTAGCTCACTCATTAGGCACCCCAGGCTTTACACTTTATGCTTCCGGCTCGTATGTTGTGTGGAATTG
TGAGCGGATAACAATTTCACACAGGAAACAGCTATGACCATGATTACGCCAAGCGCGCAATTAACCCTCA
CTAAAGGGAACAAAAGCTGGAGCTGCAAGCTTAATGTAGTCTTATGCAATACTCTTGTAGTCTTGCAACA
TGGTAACGATGAGTTAGCAACATGCCTTACAAGGAGAGAAAAAGCACCGTGCATGCCGATTGGTGGAAGT
AAGGTGGTACGATCGTGCCTTATTAGGAAGGCAACAGACGGGTCTGACATGGATTGGACGAACCACTGAA
TTGCCGCATTGCAGAGATATTGTATTTAAGTGCCTAGCTCGATACATAAACGGGTCTCTCTGGTTAGACC
AGATCTGAGCCTGGGAGCTCTCTGGCTAACTAGGGAACCCACTGCTTAAGCCTCAATAAAGCTTGCCTTG
AGTGCTTCAAGTAGTGTGTGCCCGTCTGTTGTGTGACTCTGGTAACTAGAGATCCCTCAGACCCTTTTAG
TCAGTGTGGAAAATCTCTAGCAGTGGCGCCCGAACAGGGACTTGAAAGCGAAAGGGAAACCAGAGGAGCT
CTCTCGACGCAGGACTCGGCTTGCTGAAGCGCGCACGGCAAGAGGCGAGGGGCGGCGACTGGTGAGTACG
CCAAAAATTTTGACTAGCGGAGGCTAGAAGGAGAGAGATGGGTGCGAGAGCGTCAGTATTAAGCGGGGGA
GAATTAGATCGCGATGGGAAAAAATTCGGTTAAGGCCAGGGGGAAAGAAAAAATATAAATTAAAACATAT
AGTATGGGCAAGCAGGGAGCTAGAACGATTCGCAGTTAATCCTGGCCTGTTAGAAACATCAGAAGGCTGT
AGACAAATACTGGGACAGCTACAACCATCCCTTCAGACAGGATCAGAAGAACTTAGATCATTATATAATA
CAGTAGCAACCCTCTATTGTGTGCATCAAAGGATAGAGATAAAAGACACCAAGGAAGCTTTAGACAAGAT
AGAGGAAGAGCAAAACAAAAGTAAGACCACCGCACAGCAAGCGGCCGCTGATCTTCAGACCTGGAGGAGG
AGATATGAGGGACAATTGGAGAAGTGAATTATATAAATATAAAGTAGTAAAAATTGAACCATTAGGAGTA
GCACCCACCAAGGCAAAGAGAAGAGTGGTGCAGAGAGAAAAAAGAGCAGTGGGAATAGGAGCTTTGTTCC
TTGGGTTCTTGGGAGCAGCAGGAAGCACTATGGGCGCAGCGTCAATGACGCTGACGGTACAGGCCAGACA
ATTATTGTCTGGTATAGTGCAGCAGCAGAACAATTTGCTGAGGGCTATTGAGGCGCAACAGCATCTGTTG
CAACTCACAGTCTGGGGCATCAAGCAGCTCCAGGCAAGAATCCTGGCTGTGGAAAGATACCTAAAGGATC
AACAGCTCCTGGGGATTTGGGGTTGCTCTGGAAAACTCATTTGCACCACTGCTGTGCCTTGGAATGCTAG
TTGGAGTAATAAATCTCTGGAACAGATTTGGAATCACACGACCTGGATGGAGTGGGACAGAGAAATTAAC
AATTACACAAGCTTAATACACTCCTTAATTGAAGAATCGCAAAACCAGCAAGAAAAGAATGAACAAGAAT
TATTGGAATTAGATAAATGGGCAAGTTTGTGGAATTGGTTTAACATAACAAATTGGCTGTGGTATATAAA
ATTATTCATAATGATAGTAGGAGGCTTGGTAGGTTTAAGAATAGTTTTTGCTGTACTTTCTATAGTGAAT
AGAGTTAGGCAGGGATATTCACCATTATCGTTTCAGACCCACCTCCCAACCCCGAGGGGACCCATGCATT
GCATCTCAATTAGTCAGCAACCAGGTGTGGAAAGTCCCCAGGCTCCCCAGCAGGCAGAAGTATGCAAAGC
ATGCGTCTCAATTAGTCAGCAACCATAGTCCCGCCCCTAACTCCGCCCATCCCGCCCCTAACTCCGCCCA
GTTCCGCCCATTCTCCGCCCCATGGCTGACTAATTTTTTTTATTTATGCAGAGGCCGAGGCCGCCTCGGC
CTCTGAGCTATTCCAGAAGTAGTGAGGAGGCTTTTTTGGAGGCCTAGGCTTTTGCAAAAAGCTTTCTAGA
GGTACCACCGGAGCTTACCATGACCGAGTACAAGCCCACGGTGCGCCTCGCCACCCGCGACGACGTCCCC
AGGGCCGTACGCACCCTCGCCGCCGCGTTCGCCGACTACCCCGCCACGCGCCACACCGTCGATCCGGACC
GCCACATCGAGCGGGTCACCGAGCTGCAAGAACTCTTCCTCACGCGCGTCGGGCTCGACATCGGCAAGGT
GTGGGTCGCGGACGACGGCGCCGCCGTGGCGGTCTGGACCACGCCGGAGAGCGTCGAAGCGGGGGCGGTG
TTCGCCGAGATCGGCCCGCGCATGGCCGAGTTGAGCGGTTCCCGGCTGGCCGCGCAGCAACAGATGGAAG
GCCTCCTGGCGCCGCACCGGCCCAAGGAGCCCGCGTGGTTCCTGGCCACCGTCGGCGTCTCGCCCGACCA
CCAGGGCAAGGGTCTGGGCAGCGCCGTCGTGCTCCCCGGAGTGGAGGCGGCCGAGCGCGCCGGGGTGCCC
GCCTTCCTGGAGACCTCCGCGCCCCGCAACCTCCCCTTCTACGAGCGGCTCGGCTTCACCGTCACCGCCG
ACGTCGAGGTGCCCGAAGGACCGCGCACCTGGTGCATGACCCGCAAGCCCGGTGCCAGTTAACGAATTCT
AGATCTTGAGACAAATGGCAGTATTCATCCACAATTTTAAAAGAAAAGGGGGGATTGGGGGGTACAGTGC
AGGGGAAAGAATAGTAGACATAATAGCAACAGACATACAAACTAAAGAATTACAAAAACAAATTACAAAA
ATTCAAAATTTTCGGGTTTATTACAGGGACAGCAGAGATCCACTTTGGCGCCGGCTCGAGGCCTGCAGGT
GCAAAGATGGATAAAGTTTTAAACAGAGAGGAATCTTTGCAGCTAATGGACCTTCTAGGTCTTGAAAGGA
GTGGGAATT
