>Addgene plasmid #144613 | TFORF3137 | depositor partial sequence | sequence record 285954 | Insert
ATCGATTGATCAACAAGTTTGTACAAAAAAGCAGGCACCATGAAGCGAGCTCACCCCGAGTACAGCTCCT
CGGACAGCGAGCTGGACGAGACCATCGAGGTGGAGAAGGAGAGTGCGGACGAGAATGGAAACTTGAGTTC
GGCTCTAGGTTCCATGTCCCCAACTACATCTTCCCAGATTTTGGCCAGAAAAAGACGGAGAGGAATAATT
GAGAAGCGCCGACGAGACCGGATCAATAACAGTTTGTCTGAGCTGAGAAGGCTGGTACCCAGTGCTTTTG
AGAAGCAGGTAATGGAGCAAGGATCTGCTAAGCTAGAAAAAGCCGAGATCCTGCAGATGACCGTGGATCA
CCTGAAAATGCTGCATACGGCAGGAGGGAAAGGTTACTTTGACGCGCACGCCCTTGCTATGGACTATCGG
AGTTTGGGATTTCGGGAATGCCTGGCAGAAGTTGCGCGTTATCTGAGCATCATTGAAGGACTAGATGCCT
CTGACCCGCTTCGAGTTCGACTGGTTTCGCATCTCAACAACTACGCTTCCCAGCGGGAAGCCGCGAGCGG
CGCCCACGCGGGCCTCGGACACATTCCCTGGGGGACCGTCTTCGGACATCACCCGCACATCGCGCACCCG
CTGTTGCTGCCCCAGAACGGCCACGGGAACGCGGGCACCACGGCCTCACCCACGGAACCGCACCACCAGG
GCAGGCTGGGCTCGGCACATCCGGAGGCGCCTGCTTTGCGAGCGCCCCCTAGCGGCAGCCTCGGACCGGT
GCTCCCTGTGGTCACCTCCGCCTCCAAACTGTCGCCGCCTCTGCTCTCCTCAGTGGCCTCCCTGTCGGCC
TTCCCCTTCTCTTTCGGCTCCTTCCACTTACTGTCTCCCAATGCACTGAGCCCTTCAGCACCCACGCAGG
CTGCAAACCTTGGCAAGCCCTATAGACCTTGGGGGACGGAGATCGGAGCTTTTTAAGACCCAGCTTTCTT
GTACAAAGTGGTTGATATCGGTAAGCCTATCCCTAACCCTCTCCTCGGTCTCGATTCTACGTAGTAATGA
ACTAGTCCGTAACTTGAAAGTATTTCGATTTCTTGGCTTTATATATCTTGTGGAAAGGACGACCATCTAC
GCCTGCCGGGCGGGCG
