>Addgene plasmid #144613 | TFORF3137 | depositor partial sequence | sequence record 285955 | Barcode
CCATCTACGCCTGCCGGGCGGGCG
